Addgene plasmid #197793: pJMC-5T
Purpose: (Empty Backbone) Level 1 Module 5T destination vector
Depositing lab: Daniel Voytas. Depositing organization: University of Minnesota. Publication: An extensible vector toolkit and parts library for advanced engineering of plant genomes. Chamness JC, Kumar J, Cruz AJ, Rhuby E, Holum MJ, Cody JP, Tibebu R, Gamo ME, Starker CG, Zhang F, Voytas DF. Plant Genome. 2023 Mar 9:e20312. doi: 10.1002/tpg2.20312. PubMed 36896468.
Backbone
  Vector backbone: Unspecified
  Backbone manufacturer: Self-made
  Vector type: Unspecified
Growth in bacteria
  Bacterial resistance: Chloramphenicol and Ampicillin, 25 & 100 μg/mL
  Growth temperature: 37°C
  Growth strain: ccdB Survival
  Copy number: High Copy
Gene/Insert
  Gene/Insert name: None
Terms and licenses: Academic/Nonprofit Terms; Industry Terms: Not Available to Industry
Depositor comments: Please visit https://www.biorxiv.org/content/10.1101/2022.10.15.511792v1 for bioRxiv preprint.
How to cite: pJMC-5T was a gift from Daniel Voytas (Addgene plasmid # 197793 ; http://n2t.net/addgene:197793 ; RRID:Addgene_197793)
