[The description below was written by a language model from this plasmid's Addgene catalogue record and pLannotate feature annotations shown in this document.]
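Description:
pJMC-5T is an empty destination vector, catalogued as the "Level 1 Module 5T" acceptor in a modular cloning toolkit and parts library built for plant genome engineering. It carries no insert. The record lists the backbone as self-made and leaves the vector type unspecified. It is a small plasmid of about 3.5 kb, propagated in E. coli from a high-copy ColE1/pUC-type origin. An ampicillin resistance gene (β-lactamase with its own bla promoter) provides the permanent backbone marker. The annotation also reports a very short match to an RSF origin, but at about 23 nt this is a fragment and not a functional second replicon.

The remainder of the plasmid is a counter-selectable placeholder cassette. It consists of a lac UV5 promoter, a chloramphenicol acetyltransferase gene with a fragment of its cat promoter, a partial ccdA sequence and a complete ccdB toxin gene. CcdB poisons DNA gyrase and kills ordinary E. coli strains, so the unmodified vector is maintained in a ccdB-tolerant strain under dual chloramphenicol and ampicillin selection. In destination vectors of this design, the CmR/ccdB cassette is normally displaced when parts are assembled into the vector. Standard cloning strains then survive only if they carry a recombinant, which keeps ampicillin resistance but loses chloramphenicol resistance and the toxin. The feature table does not annotate the cloning sites or overhangs flanking the cassette, and no plant regulatory elements, T-DNA borders or plant selection markers were detected. The exact assembly chemistry, and what the "5T" position means within the toolkit hierarchy, therefore cannot be determined from this record.
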