Features (pLannotate 1.2.2; 10 found; start..end, strand, type, name):
      1..23      +  rep_origin     RSF ori (fragment): Plasmids containing the RSF 1030 origin of replication can be propagated in E. coli cells that contain additional plasmids with compatible origins.
     86..116     +  promoter       lac UV5 promoter: E. coli lac promoter with an "up" mutation
    140..169     +  promoter       cat promoter (fragment): promoter of the E. coli cat gene encoding chloramphenicol acetyltransferase
    170..850     +  CDS            CmR: chloramphenicol acetyltransferase confers resistance to chloramphenicol
   1007..1165    +  CDS            ccdA (fragment): CCDA_ECO57 - Also known as H, letA. Experimental evidence at protein level: Swiss-Prot protein existence level 1. Antitoxin component of a type II toxin-antitoxin (TA) system which inhibits the post-segregational killing (PSK) of plasmid-free cells, also referred to as a plasmid addiction system. Binds to and blocks the activity of CcdB; will also remove bound CcdB protein from the CcdB-GyrA complex by forming a CcdA-CcdB complex, a process termed rejuvenation. Functions as a transcriptional corepressor for the ccdAB operon, repression also requires CcdB (By similarity). From Escherichia coli
   1170..1472    +  CDS            ccdB: CCDB_ECOLI - Also known as G, letB, letD. Experimental evidence at protein level: Swiss-Prot protein existence level 1. Toxic component of a type II toxin-antitoxin (TA) system, functioning in plasmid maintainence. Responsible for the post- segregational killing (PSK) of plasmid-free cells, also referred to as a plasmid addiction system. Half-life of over 2 hours. Cell killing by CcdB is accompanied by filamentation, defects in chromosome and plasmid segregation, defects in cell division, formation of anucleate cells, decreased DNA synthesis and plasmid loss. Interferes with the activity of DN
   1557..1657    +  promoter       AmpR promoter: bla
   1657..1674    +  promoter       AmpR promoter (fragment): bla
   1675..2535    +  CDS            AmpR: β-lactamase; bla; confers resistance to ampicillin, carbenicillin, and related antibiotics
   2742..3330    +  rep_origin     ori: high-copy-number ColE1/pMB1/pBR322/pUC origin of replication
>Addgene plasmid #197793 | pJMC-5T | addgene full sequence | sequence record 404810 | Addgene NGS Result
GTCAGTGAGCGAGGAAGCGGAAGAGCGCCCACCTGCTTTTCCTCGGCGCGCCGGAGTGAGACCGGCCGCA
TTAGGCACCCCAGGCTTTACACTTTATGCTTCCGGCTCGTATAATGTGTGGATTTTGAGTTAGGATCCGT
CGAGATTTTCAGGAGCTAAGGAAGCTAAAATGGAGAAAAAAATCACTGGATATACCACCGTTGATATATC
CCAATGGCATCGTAAAGAACATTTTGAGGCATTTCAGTCAGTCGCTCAATGTACCTATAACCAGACCGTT
CAGCTGGATATTACGGCCTTTTTAAAGACCGTAAAGAAAAATAAGCACAAGTTTTATCCGGCCTTTATTC
ACATTCTTGCCCGCCTGATGAATGCTCATCCGGAATTCCGTATGGCAATGAAAGACGGTGAGCTGGTGAT
ATGGGATAGTGTTCACCCTTGTTACACCGTTTTCCATGAGCAAACTGAAACGTTTTCATCGCTCTGGAGT
GAATACCACGACGATTTCCGGCAGTTTCTACACATATATTCGCAAGATGTGGCGTGTTACGGTGAAAACC
TGGCCTATTTCCCTAAAGGGTTTATTGAGAATATGTTTTTCGTTTCAGCCAATCCCTGGGTGAGTTTCAC
CAGTTTTGATTTAAACGTGGCCAATATGGACAACTTCTTCGCCCCCGTTTTCACCATGGGCAAATATTAT
ACGCAAGGCGACAAGGTGCTGATGCCGCTGGCGATTCAGGTTCATCATGCCGTTTGTGATGGCTTCCATG
TCGGCAGAATGCTTAATGAATTACAACAGTACTGCGATGAGTGGCAGGCGGGGCGTAATCTAGAGGATCC
GGCTTACTAAAAGCCAGATAACAGTATGCGTATTTGCGCGCTGATTTTTGCGGTATAAGAATATATACTG
ATATGTATACCCGAAGTATGTCAAAAGGAGGTATGCTATGAAGCAGCGTATTACAGTGACAGTTGACAGC
GACAGCTATCAGTTGCTCAAGGCATATATGATGTCAATATCTCCGGTCTGGTAAGCACAACCATGCAGAA
TGAAGCCCGTCGTCTGCGTGCCGAACGCTGGAAAGCGGAAAATCAGGAAGGGATGGCTGAGGTCGCCCGG
TTTATTGAAATGAACGGCTCTTTTGCTGACGAGAACAGGGGCTGGTGAAATGCAGTTTAAGGTTTACACC
TATAAAAGAGAGAGCCGTTATCGTCTGTTTGTGGATGTACAGAGTGATATTATTGACACGCCCGGGCGAC
GGATGGTGATCCCCCTGGCCAGTGCACGTCTGCTGTCAGATAAAGTCTCCCGTGAACTTTACCCGGTGGT
GCATATCGGGGATGAAAGCTGGCGCATGATGACCACCGATATGGCCAGTGTGCCGGTTTCCGTTATCGGG
GAAGAAGTGGCTGATCTCAGCCACCGCGAAAATGACATCAAAAACGCCATTAACCTGATGTTCTGGGGAA
TATAAGGTCTCTCGCTGAGCTCAGTGTTTTGCAGGTGTGATGAAAAGCCTTAGGGTCAGGTGGCACTTTT
CGGGGAAATGTGCGATGAACCCCTATTTGTTTATTTTTCTAAATACATTCAAATATGTATCCGCTAATGA
GACAATAACCCTGATAAATGCTTCAATTATATTGAAAAAGGAAGAGTATTGAAAAAGGAAGAGTATGAGT
ATCCAACATTTCCGTGTCGCCCTTATTCCCTTTTTTGCGGCCTTCTGCCTTCCTGTTTTTGCTCACCCAG
AAACGCTGGTGAAAGTAAAAGATGCTGAAGATCAGTTGGGTGCCCGAGTGGGTTACATTGAACTGGATCT
CAACAGCGGCAAAATCTTAGAGAGTTTTCGCCCCGAAGAACGCTTCCCAATGATGAGCACTTTCAAAGTT
CTGCTATGTGGCGCGGTGTTATCCCGTATTGATGCTGGGCAAGAGCAACTCGGTCGCCGCATACACTATT
CTCAGAATGACTTGGTTGAGTATTCACCAGTCACAGAAAAGCATCTTACGGATGGCATGACAGTAAGAGA
ATTATGTAGTGCTGCCATAACCATGAGTGATAACACTGCGGCCAACTTACTTCTGACAACGATTGGAGGA
CCGAAGGAGCTAACCGCTTTTTTGCACAACATGGGGGATCATGTAACTCGCCTTGATCGTTGGGAACCGG
AGCTGAATGAAGCCATACCAAACGACGAGCGTGACACCACGATGCCTGTAGCAATGGCAACAACTCTCCG
CAAACTATTAACTGGCGAACTACTTACTCTTGCTTCACGCCAGCAACTCATTGACTGGATGGAGGCGGAC
AAAGTTGCAGGACCACTTCTGCGCTCGGCACTTCCGGCTGGCTGGTTTATTGCTGATAAATCTGGAGCCG
GTGAGCGTGGCTCTCGCGGTATCATTGCAGCACTGGGGCCAGATGGTAAGCCCTCCCGTATCGTAGTTAT
CTACACGACGGGGAGTCAGGCAACTATGGATGAACGAAATAGACAGATCGCTGAGATAGGTGCCTCACTG
ATTAAGCATTGGTAACTGTCAGACGAAGGGAAATAAATAGTAGCCCGCCTGATGTGCGGGCTTTTTTTTG
GTGGTGGTTACCAGTGTCGCTTAGCTACCGTAGGTCCTCTTAGGCGGTCCGATTAGCGACATAGTCATCA
ATGCCTTGACGGCAAAATCCCTTAACGTGAGTTTTCGTTCCACTGAGCGTCAGACCCCGTAGAAAAGATC
AAAGGATCTTCTTGAGATCCTTTTTTTCTGCGCGTAATCTGCTGCTTGCAAACAAAAAAACCACCGCTAC
CAGCGGTGGTTTGTTTGCCGGATCAAGAGCTACTAACTCTTTTTCCGAAGGTAACTGGCTTCAGCAGAGC
GCAGATACCAAATACTGTTCTTCTAGTGTAGCCGTAGTTAGGCCACCACTTCAAGAACTCTGTAGCACCG
CCTACATACCTCGCTCTGCTAATCCTGTTACCAGTGGCTGCTGCCAGTGGCGATAAGTCGTGTCTTACCG
GGTTGGACTCAAGACGATAGTTACCGGATAAGGCGCAGCGGTCGGGCTGAACGGGGGGTTCGTGCTCACA
GCCCAGCTTGGAGCGAACGACCTACACCGAACTGAGATACCTACAGCGTGAGCTATGAGAAAGCGCCACG
CTTCCCGAAGGGAGAAAGGCGGACAGGTATCCGGTAAGCGGCAGGGTCGGAACAGGAGAGCGCACGAGGG
AGCTTCCAGGGGGAAACGCCTGGTATCTTTATAGTCCTGTCGGGTTTCGCCACCTCTGACTTGAGCGTCG
ATTTTTGTGATGCTCGTCAGGGGGGCGGAGCCTATGGAAAAACGCCAGCAACGCGGCCTTTTTACGGTTC
CTGGCCTTTTGCTGGCCTTTTGCTCACATGTTCTTTCCTGCGTTATCCCCTGATTCTGTGGATAACCGTA
TTACCGCCTTTGAGTGAGCTGATACCGCTCGCCGCAGCCGAACGACCGAGCGCAGCGA
